Addgene plasmid #190121: pMB2b
Purpose: (Empty Backbone) Level 2 MoClo plasmid for A. baumannii
Depositing lab: Veronica Godoy-Carter. Depositing organization: Northeastern University. Publication: AspFlex: Molecular Tools to Study Gene Expression and Regulation in Acinetobacter baumannii. Brychcy M, Kokodynski A, Lloyd D, Godoy VG. ACS Synth Biol. 2023 Aug 16. doi: 10.1021/acssynbio.3c00167. PubMed 37587063.
Backbone
  Vector backbone: pTU2b-RFP / pSB1C3
  Backbone manufacturer: Paul Freemont Lab / iGem
  Vector type: Bacterial Expression, Synthetic Biology
  Selectable markers: mRFP1
Growth in bacteria
  Bacterial resistance: Kanamycin, 50 μg/mL
  Growth temperature: 37°C
  Growth strain: DH5alpha
  Copy number: High Copy
Gene/Insert
  Gene/Insert name: None
Terms and licenses: Academic/Nonprofit Terms; Industry Terms: Not Available to Industry
Depositor comments: Added replications elements for Acinetobacter species into the PstI site; Added Kanamycin resistance cassette into EcoRV site
How to cite: pMB2b was a gift from Veronica Godoy-Carter (Addgene plasmid # 190121 ; http://n2t.net/addgene:190121 ; RRID:Addgene_190121)
