[The description below was written by a language model from this plasmid's Addgene catalogue record and pLannotate feature annotations shown in this document.]
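Description:
pMB2b is an empty Level 2 destination vector for Modular Cloning (MoClo, Golden Gate-style hierarchical assembly), adapted for use in Acinetobacter baumannii. It derives from pTU2b-RFP, itself built on the pSB1C3 BioBrick backbone, and functions as an E. coli–Acinetobacter shuttle plasmid. In E. coli it replicates from a high-copy ColE1/pUC-type origin and is selected with kanamycin. According to the depositor's notes, replication elements for Acinetobacter species were inserted at the PstI site and a kanamycin resistance cassette at the EcoRV site. The feature table annotates nothing between roughly positions 1,100 and 5,000, which is plausibly where the Acinetobacter replication region lies, although the annotation does not identify it.

The position normally occupied by an insert holds an mRFP1 dropout cassette. It consists of a lac promoter with its CAP binding site and lac operator (preceded by a residual lacI fragment) driving the red fluorescent protein, followed by rrnB T1 and T7Te terminators. In MoClo workflows such a cassette is replaced by the assembled parts, so colonies carrying correct assemblies lose red colour; this is why mRFP1 is listed as the selectable marker. At Level 2, several transcription units built at the previous level are usually combined into one multigene construct.

The KanR gene (aphA-3 type aminoglycoside phosphotransferase) has its own rrnB T1 terminator and lies next to the cat promoter and chloramphenicol acetyltransferase gene inherited from pSB1C3. The record lists only kanamycin for selection and does not say whether chloramphenicol resistance remains functional. Additional terminators (his operon, lambda t0) insulate the backbone, and a BioBrick prefix remains. The plasmid belongs to a toolkit for studying gene expression and regulation in A. baumannii.
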