Features (pLannotate 1.2.2; 16 found; start..end, strand, type, name):
     23..110     +  CDS            lacI (fragment): lac repressor; lacI; The lac repressor binds to the lac operator to inhibit transcription in E. coli. This inhibition can be relieved by adding lactose or isopropyl-β-D-thiogalactopyranoside (IPTG).
    123..144     +  protein_bind   CAP binding site: CAP binding activates transcription in the presence of cAMP. E. coli catabolite activator protein
    159..189     +  promoter       lac promoter: promoter for the E. coli lac operon
    197..213     +  protein_bind   lac operator: The lac repressor binds to the lac operator to inhibit transcription in E. coli. This inhibition can be relieved by adding lactose or isopropyl-β-D-thiogalactopyranoside (IPTG). lac repressor encoded by lacI
    249..923     +  CDS            mRFP1: mRFP1 is a basic (constitutively fluorescent) red fluorescent protein published in 2002, derived from Discosoma sp.. It is reported to be a somewhat slowly-maturing monomer with low acid sensitivity.
    971..1042    +  terminator     rrnB T1 terminator: transcription terminator T1 from the E. coli rrnB gene
   1058..1085    +  terminator     T7Te terminator: phage T7 early transcription terminator
   5046..5103    +  terminator     his operon terminator: This putative transcriptin terminator from the E. coli his operon has a 2-bp deletion introduced during synthesis. Its efficiency has not been determined.
   5298..5886    -  rep_origin     ori: high-copy-number ColE1/pMB1/pBR322/pUC origin of replication
   6069..6163    -  terminator     lambda t0 terminator: transcription terminator from phage lambda
   6267..7061    +  CDS            KanR: aminoglycoside phosphotransferase; aphA-3; confers resistance to kanamycin
   7079..7165    +  terminator     rrnB T1 terminator: Escherichia coli rrnB; transcription terminator T1 from the E. coli rrnB gene
   7185..7841    -  CDS            cat: CAT_ECOLX - Experimental evidence at protein level: Swiss-Prot protein existence level 1. This enzyme is an effector of chloramphenicol resistance in bacteria. From Escherichia coli. This protein is used as a marker in many commonly used cloning vectors, such as pACYC184.
   7842..7939    -  promoter       cat promoter: promoter of the E. coli cat gene encoding chloramphenicol acetyltransferase
   8025..8068    -  terminator     bacterial terminator: putative bacterial transcription terminator
   8071..1       +  misc_feature   BioBrick prefix (across the origin): BioBrick prefix for parts that do not start with "ATG"
>Addgene plasmid #190121 | pMB2b | addgene full sequence | sequence record 378902 | Addgene NGS Result
GGTCTCACTATATCTAGAGACGCAATACGCAAACCGCCTCTCCCCGCGCGTTGGCCGATTCATTAATGCA
GCTGGCACGACAGGTTTCCCGACTGGAAAGCGGGCAGTGAGCGCAACGCAATTAATGTGAGTTAGCTCAC
TCATTAGGCACCCCAGGCTTTACACTTTATGCTTCCGGCTCGTATGTTGTGTGGAATTGTGAGCGGATAA
CAATTTCACACATACTAGAGAAAGAGGAGAAATACTAGATGGCTTCCTCCGAAGACGTTATCAAAGAGTT
CATGCGTTTCAAAGTTCGTATGGAAGGTTCCGTTAACGGTCACGAGTTCGAAATCGAAGGTGAAGGTGAA
GGTCGTCCGTACGAAGGTACCCAGACCGCTAAACTGAAAGTTACCAAAGGTGGTCCGCTGCCGTTCGCTT
GGGACATCCTGTCCCCGCAGTTCCAGTACGGTTCCAAAGCTTACGTTAAACACCCGGCTGACATCCCGGA
CTACCTGAAACTGTCCTTCCCGGAAGGTTTCAAATGGGAACGTGTTATGAACTTCGAAGACGGTGGTGTT
GTTACCGTTACCCAGGACTCCTCCCTGCAAGACGGTGAGTTCATCTACAAAGTTAAACTGCGTGGTACCA
ACTTCCCGTCCGACGGTCCGGTTATGCAGAAAAAAACCATGGGTTGGGAAGCTTCCACCGAACGTATGTA
CCCGGAAGACGGTGCTCTGAAAGGTGAAATCAAAATGCGTCTGAAACTGAAAGACGGTGGTCACTACGAC
GCTGAAGTTAAAACCACCTACATGGCTAAAAAACCGGTTCAGCTGCCGGGTGCTTACAAAACCGACATCA
AACTGGACATCACCTCCCACAACGAAGACTACACCATCGTTGAACAGTACGAACGTGCTGAAGGTCGTCA
CTCCACCGGTGCTTAATAACGCTGATAGTGCTAGTGTAGATCGCTACTAGAGCCAGGCATCAAATAAAAC
GAAAGGCTCAGTCGAAAGACTGGGCCTTTCGTTTTATCTGTTGTTTGTCGGTGAACGCTCTCTACTAGAG
TCACACTGGCTCACCTTCGGGTGGGCCTTTCTGCGTTTATACGTCTCAGAAGGTACAGAGACCCTGCAGT
TGCAAGACAATATCGACCGCTTGCAGCTTGATAAAGTGATCAAAGAGGGACGAGCAGCTACAGCACTGCT
AAGGGAGATCGGAGAGCCACTGCCGCCACCAGTGAAAGTGAAAACAGGTTGGTTTAGTGCTGATTATTAC
GGCTTTGAGGACATGCTCACACGTTGGGATAATGATCAATCTAGCCTTTCCATTTATCACAGAGAGATAA
AAGAGGAGCAACAGGAACAGCAACGAAAACAACAGCAGATAGAAAGAGAAACTAAACAAAAACAGGAAGA
TGACAAAAAGAAACGGCAGGACTATGAAAGATATTTATCAAAATACGGCTATGTCAAAGATGCTGAGTAT
GACCATATCAGCGACCATGTTGCTTCAGACATTTCCATGTTTACACGTCTTCAGGCGCAGGCATGGGCAA
GTAACGATATGCAAGAGTACATAAGGTGTTCAAAGCAAAAATACGAGCAGATCAGCGACAGAATAGCCTA
TGAGCGTGACTTGAAAAAAATCGGGCAATTGAGCCGTATCCTGGATAAAGACAGACAGGCACTTGCTGAT
ATTTTACCGCAGTTGATGCCTTACTATGAGCAGATGCAACAGGCTGTTAATAAACGGAAAATTTTACTTG
AGAATGAGCGACAGCCATCATTTAAACCACGTTATGACCAAGAACAGCCTAAGCCGAAAAAAGACAATGA
CCTAACTTTTTAATGTGTTACAATAGCATTCAAATGTAACACATTGGAGTGAAAAACATGACAGAAGCGA
CTTTTACCTTTCGGGTAGACCATGACCTAAAGCAAGAATTTTCAAGCCTTGCTAAGACTGTTGATCGGTC
GGGGGCGCAGCTAATCCGTGACTTCATGCGTGACTTTGTTAAGAAGCAACAGGAAGCCGCAGACTATGAC
AAATGGTTCAAGCAGCAGGTACAGATCGGCTTAAATGAAGCCAATGCAGGCAAGTTGATTCCACATGAGG
ACGTAAAGGCAGAGTTTGCCGCTAGACGTGCTGCAACATTGGCGAAACTGGCAGCGAAGAATGAAGATTG
AGTGGACTGAAACAGCTCGCCAAGATCGTAGAAATATCTATGATTATCTTGAAGAACGCAACCCTATAGC
AGCTATTGAAATTGATGATTTAATTGAAGAAAAGACAGATTTACTTGTTGATAATCGACTGATGGGGCGC
ACAGGCAGACAGAAAGATACTAGGGAGTTAGTGATACATCCGCATTATGTGGTTGTATATGACATCACTG
ATATAATACGGATACTCAGAGTGCTACACACATCGCAGGAGTGGTCATGACTTACTCATGTACTTTGGAT
TATTTAGTGTTATAAAATCCTGATTTATAAATTTTTTTTGTTAAAAAAGATAAAAGCCCCTTGCAATTGC
TTGGGGCTTTACCGTAATTTATGGGGTACAGATCTTCGATACTGACATATCGGCAATCGAAAGCATTAAG
GTTTGACGACCGCTAATGATTTCACCACAGGGGCTTAATGTACCTGTCTTAAATTCTAAGGTTTTAACTC
GCTTTGTCAAGCATAGACCCCAAAAATTTAGCCAATGTCTGTAACTCAATCTGTCCATGTGTGGGTGATG
AGGTACAGTGACGCTAGCACACATCGGAAAAACGCTATTACTAGGGGAACTGAACAGAGTAGCGGACGCA
ATGAGTAGTCATTTAATTGGCGGTTATGAGCGTGTTCAGGCGGTGCTATCAATCGTAATCATAACAGTGG
CAGCTTGATACAGTGATGTCATCCCTGATGCGAAAGCGACCGACCGACGGTACATCGAATGGGAATACTT
TAGGGTGATTTTTAAGAATCGCTCTAGGGTGAGTATTTCCCATTCAGCTCTGCTCCCTCCCTCTGGTACT
TTAATCAAAAGCACTACTAAACATATGTTTTTAAATAAAAAATATTGATATAGAGATAATATTAGTAAGA
ATAATTAAACAATTGAATATAGATAAATCATTGTTAAATAAAGATTAATTATTAAAATGAATGTATACTT
ATATATAAATCAATGATTTAAAATATTTGATAAAGAAAACTTTTCAAAAAAAATATAATTGAGATTGTGT
CATTTCGGTCAATTCTTAATATGTTCCACGCAAGTTTTAGCTATGGTGCTAAACAGAAATTTGCTGAAAA
AGAACTTTTCACTGAACTGGTTAAAATGTAAGCAGCCTGAGAGCCGCCAAAAATTTTAAAAACAAACCGC
CTTAATCATCTTCAAAAAATACCTCTAAAACCTCACCATTTGCGTTTTAAGACCCATATTTCATCCTGCC
CTTATGTTCCCATGCTGATAGCTATAAAGTGTCTGTAATCGCTTCCTATGACGTTCTAGGCTGTTGATAA
CTTTTGGAACAACGCAAAATGTTAAAATCCGATCATTTTTTAACCTAGTTATTTTCGTTACAGGGTAACT
TTGGTAGTATTATTTCAATATTTAGTTGTTACAGGATAACAAAATATATGTTACAGGGTAATTAATTTAG
CGTTACAGGATAACTATAGTTACAGGGTAACGTTAAATAGTTATCCTGTAATTTAAAAATAGTTGCAGGA
TAGCATAAATTTTTACAAATAAATTTTATAAAAAGTTATCCTGTAACTAAAAACAATGTTATCCTGTAAC
TATGATATACTATATGGGAGTTAAAGACATGAAAGACCCGAACGATCAGAAAACACAGGACATGCTAAAA
GAGCCGCCAAAAACCAATGCCGAACGACAAAAAGCATATCGTGAAAAACGCAAAAGCCTTGATAGTCAAC
GTTTGGAGGTGTTTATAGATAAGGGTGTGTCGGATATGCTTGCGGACATGGTGGGCGCAGCAGGGGAGAG
CCAAAAAGCCATTTTGACCGCATTGATTGAGAAAGAGTATAAGCGGCTGTATGCAGTGAAAAATAGCAAG
CTAAAAAAGTACATTGATTCAAAAAGTAATGCAGATAAAAAAGAAACCCTCGATTTATGAGGGTTTTTTA
TAACTACTAATGCCTATGAAAATAAGTGCTTATCATTTTCTCTAATGTACCCAATAAAATCGGGGTTTTG
TTCCACAAGTTTCTTGATGTCATTATCATGTTTCTTCAGTAAGTAAGCCCCGATCAGGATCTTGCGTTTT
GCATCGTCTGACCTTGCCTGTTTTTGCTCTCGACCTTTCACCACAGCGTCAGCTAGATCCTTTCTTGCCT
TTTCCTGACGTTCCAATTTTTCCTTTTCTTCATCGAGCATTTGACCCAATTCCATAGCTGTTTTTTTGAC
CATTTTTAATGCCTGTGTCTCAACCTATTTTCCGAAGTATGAACCATCATCAATGTGAAAAGTGTTCTAC
TTCAAAAACTCGACTTACATCAAGATCCGAGCGCAGCGAGCAAAATCAAAAAACAAAGTCAAAGCCTTAT
TGCTCTTGCTTTTGCTTTTAGCCTCGCAGAGTTCCCGAAGGGCGCACTTACGCAAAATTTTTGCTACGCC
AAATTTTGCAAGTACGGTCAGGGAAACCCCGACACCCCAACCGCCCAAAACTTGGGGCGGCTGTTAATAA
ACAGGTGATGAAAATGGCAATTTACCATTGTGAAATGCAGAACATTTCGAGGTCAGATGGTCGCTCAATC
GTGGCATGTGCAGCATACCGAGCAGGCGAAAAATTGTACTGTGATACGTACGGAAAAGAGCAGGACTACA
CCAAAAAAACAGGCATTGAATACACCCAAATTTTTGCCCCAACTGGGGCAAGTCCTGACATGTTAGATCG
TCAAACCCTATGGAATCGGGTAGAGCAATCCGAACTAAAAAAGAACGGTGACATCAAACAGGAGGCAAGA
TTAGCAAAGGAAGTAGAGATAGCATTGCCGCATGAACTGGATAAGACACAGCGTCAGGCAACTTGTTAAC
TGCAGTCCGGCAAAAAAGGGCAAGGTGTCACCACCCTGCCCTTTTTCTTTAAAACCGAAAAGATTACTTC
GCGTTATGCAGGCTTCCTCGCTCACTGACTCGCTGCGCTCGGTCGTTCGGCTGCGGCGAGCGGTATCAGC
TCACTCAAAGGCGGTAATACGGTTATCCACAGAATCAGGGGATAACGCAGGAAAGAACATGTGAGCAAAA
GGCCAGCAAAAGGCCAGGAACCGTAAAAAGGCCGCGTTGCTGGCGTTTTTCCACAGGCTCCGCCCCCCTG
ACGAGCATCACAAAAATCGACGCTCAAGTCAGAGGTGGCGAAACCCGACAGGACTATAAAGATACCAGGC
GTTTCCCCCTGGAAGCTCCCTCGTGCGCTCTCCTGTTCCGACCCTGCCGCTTACCGGATACCTGTCCGCC
TTTCTCCCTTCGGGAAGCGTGGCGCTTTCTCATAGCTCACGCTGTAGGTATCTCAGTTCGGTGTAGGTCG
TTCGCTCCAAGCTGGGCTGTGTGCACGAACCCCCCGTTCAGCCCGACCGCTGCGCCTTATCCGGTAACTA
TCGTCTTGAGTCCAACCCGGTAAGACACGACTTATCGCCACTGGCAGCAGCCACTGGTAACAGGATTAGC
AGAGCGAGGTATGTAGGCGGTGCTACAGAGTTCTTGAAGTGGTGGCCTAACTACGGCTACACTAGAAGAA
CAGTATTTGGTATCTGCGCTCTGCTGAAGCCAGTTACCTTCGGAAAAAGAGTTGGTAGCTCTTGATCCGG
CAAACAAACCACCGCTGGTAGCGGTGGTTTTTTTGTTTGCAAGCAGCAGATTACGCGCAGAAAAAAAGGA
TCTCAAGAAGATCCTTTGATCTTTTCTACGGGGTCTGACGCTCAGTGGAACGAAAACTCACGTTAAGGGA
TTTTGGTCATGAGATTATCAAAAAGGATCTTCACCTAGATCCTTTTAAATTAAAAATGAAGTTTTAAATC
AATCTAAAGTATATATGAGTAAACTTGGTCTGACAGCTCGAGGCTTGGATTCTCACCAATAAAAAACGCC
CGGCGGCAACCGAGCGTTCTGAACAAATCCAGATGGAGTTCTGAGGTCATTACTGGATCTATCAACAGGA
GTCCAAGCGAGCTCGATATTCTCGAGAAGCTGGGGATCCGTTTGATTTTTAATGGATAATGTGATATAAT
CTTTAAATACTGTAGAAAAGAGGAAGGAAATAATAAATGGCTAAAATGAGAATATCACCGGAATTGAAAA
AACTGATCGAAAAATACCGCTGCGTAAAAGATACGGAAGGAATGTCTCCTGCTAAGGTATATAAGCTGGT
GGGAGAAAATGAAAACCTATATTTAAAAATGACGGACAGCCGGTATAAAGGGACCACCTATGATGTGGAA
CGGGAAAAGGACATGATGCTATGGCTGGAAGGAAAGCTGCCTGTTCCAAAGGTCCTGCACTTTGAACGGC
ATGATGGCTGGAGCAATCTGCTCATGAGTGAGGCCGATGGCGTCCTTTGCTCGGAAGAGTATGAAGATGA
ACAAAGCCCTGAAAAGATTATCGAGCTGTATGCGGAGTGCATCAGGCTCTTTCACTCCATCGACATATCG
GATTGTCCCTATACGAATAGCTTAGACAGCCGCTTAGCCGAATTGGATTACTTACTGAATAACGATCTGG
CCGATGTGGATTGCGAAAACTGGGAAGAAGACACTCCATTTAAAGATCCGCGCGAGCTGTATGATTTTTT
AAAGACGGAAAAGCCCGAAGAGGAACTTGTCTTTTCCCACGGCGACCTGGGAGACAGCAACATCTTTGTG
AAAGATGGCAAAGTAAGTGGCTTTATTGATCTTGGGAGAAGCGGCAGGGCGGACAAGTGGTATGACATTG
CCTTCTGCGTCCGGTCGATCAGGGAGGATATCGGGGAAGAACAGTATGTCGAGCTATTTTTTGACTTACT
GGGGATCAAGCCTGATTGGGAGAAAATAAAATATTATATTTTACTGGATGAATTGTTTTAGGACGTCGCC
GGCGGCATCAAATAAAACGAAAGGCTCAGTCGAAAGACTGGGCCTTTCGTTTTATCTGTTGTTTGTCGGT
GAACGCTCTCCTGAGTAGGACAAATCCTCGAGAATATCAAATTACGCCCCGCCCTGCCACTCATCGCAGT
ACTGTTGTAATTCATTAAGCATTCTGCCGACATGGAAGCCATCACAAACGGCATGATGAACCTGAATCGC
CAGCGGCATCAGCACCTTGTCGCCTTGCGTATAATATTTGCCCATGGTGAAAACGGGGGCGAAGAAGTTG
TCCATATTGGCCACGTTTAAATCAAAACTGGTGAAACTCACCCAGGGATTGGCTGACACGAAAAACATAT
TCTCAATAAACCCTTTAGGGAAATAGGCCAGGTTTTCACCGTAACACGCCACATCTTGCGAATATATGTG
TAGAAACTGCCGGAAATCGTCGTGGTATTCACTCCAGAGCGATGAAAACGTTTCAGTTTGCTCATGGAAA
ACGGTGTAACAAGGGTGAACACTATCCCATATCACCAGCTCACCGTCTTTCATTGCCATACGAAATTCCG
GATGAGCATTCATCAGGCGGGCAAGAATGTGAATAAAGGCCGGATAAAACTTGTGCTTATTTTTCTTTAC
GGTCTTTAAAAAGGCCGTAATATCCAGCTGAACGGTCTGGTTATAGGTACATTGAGCAACTGACTGAAAT
GCCTCAAAATGTTCTTTACGATGCCATTGGGATATATCAACGGTGGTATATCCAGTGATTTTTTTCTCCA
TTTTAGCTTCCTTAGCTCCTGAAAATCTCGATAACTCAAAAAATACGCCCGGTAGTGATCTTATTTCATT
ATGGTGAAAGTTGGAACCTCTTACGTGCCCGATCAACTCGAGTGCCACCTGACGTCTAAGAAACCATTAT
TATCATGACATTAACCTATAAAAATAGGCGTATCACGAGGCAGAATTTCAGATAAAAAAAATCCTTAGCT
TTCGCTAAGGATGATTTCTGGAATTCGCGGCCGCTTCTAGA
